>Addgene plasmid #37935 | MSCV-N BGLF3.5 | depositor partial sequence | sequence record 47707 | Tag and partial insert
ATACCCATACGATGTTCCAGATTACGCTGCTCGAGGTTATCAAACAAGTTTGTACAAAAAAGTTGGCATG
AAGATGAGTAGTTCTAAGCGAGATCTGGTGGCCCAGCAACTAAGAGCCTCGGTAGAAAAGAGAGCGGCTG
TGAGCGCACGTGACAGATTTGGGAGGGACCACGCTCTGTTTGAAACACAGTTTACATCTGCTCGGGGTGC
CTTAGAGTCCCTGCGCCACGCAAGGGAGACGTTTGAGTCCAAACAGCTAATTTCTACCTATCAGAGGGTG
GTCACCGCGA
