>Addgene plasmid #37935 | MSCV-N BGLF3.5 | addgene partial sequence | sequence record 50662 | pLXSN-5
CTCACTCCTTCTCTAGGCGCCGGAATTAGATCTGCCACCATGGACTACAAGGATGACGATGACAAGCTCG
ATGGAGGATACCCATACGATGTTCCAGATTACGCTGCTCGAGGTTATCAAACAAGTTTGTACAAAAAAGT
TGGCATGAAGATGAGTAGTTCTAAGCGAGATCTGGTGGCCCAGCAACTAAGAGCCTCGGTAGAAAAGAGA
GCGGCTGTGAGCGCACGTGACAGATTTGGGAGGGACCACGCTCTGTTTGAAACACAGTTTACATCTGCTC
GGGGTGCCTTAGAGTCCCTGCGCCACGCAAGGGAGACGTTTGAGTCCAAACAGCTAATTTCTACCTATCA
GAGGGTGGTCACCGCGACCAAGACTCAATTTCCAAAAATCAACTACAAGCAGCTAGAGCGGGTGGAGGAG
CTCCGTGAGCAGGAGCTTGAGGCCAGAGACGAGCTGCGACAGGCCCTCGAGCCATTTGAGGAACATGGAT
GTGAATATGGCTGCGGAGTTGAGCCCGACGAACTCCTCCAGCAGTGGCGAGTTGAGTGTCTCCCCAGAAC
CCCCTCGAGAGACCCAGGCCTTTTTGGGGAAGGTGACTGTCATCCAACTTTCTTGTACAAAGTGGTTCGA
TAACGAATTCCGCCCCCCCCCCCTAACGTTACTGGCC
