[The description below was written by a language model from this plasmid's Addgene catalogue record.]
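Description:
MSCV-N BGLF3.5 is a retroviral mammalian expression plasmid built on the MSCV-N FLAGHA backbone, a murine stem cell virus-type vector in which a payload flanked by viral long terminal repeats can be packaged into retroviral particles and stably integrated into target cells. In bacteria it is maintained as a low-copy plasmid under ampicillin selection, and transduced or transfected mammalian cells are selected with puromycin. No feature table accompanies the record, so individual elements such as the origin of replication, LTRs and packaging signal are not itemised. The listed total size (7121 bp) is smaller than the stated backbone size without insert (8162 bp). This would fit with the Gateway reaction replacing a larger destination cassette with the short insert, although the record does not explain it.

The insert is the 459 bp open reading frame of BGLF3.5 from Epstein-Barr virus (human herpesvirus 4), introduced by Gateway recombination. The backbone supplies tandem N-terminal Flag and HA epitope tags, so the protein is expressed as a doubly tagged fusion suited to detection and sequential affinity purification. The depositor notes that the recombination junction leaves vector-derived nucleotides in frame at the 3' end of the insert, adding a short stretch of extra residues to the C-terminus of the translated protein. The promoter field reads "PKG"; the record does not clarify whether this drives the insert or the puromycin marker, and in MSCV-type vectors the insert is commonly transcribed from the 5' LTR.

The plasmid belongs to a collection of tumour virus ORF clones made for a systematic study of how viral proteins perturb host cell networks. It is suited to generating stable cell lines that express tagged BGLF3.5 for interaction and expression profiling.
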