Addgene plasmid #37935: MSCV-N BGLF3.5
Depositing lab: Karl Munger. Depositing organization: Brigham and Women's Hospital. Publication: Interpreting cancer genomes using systematic host network perturbations by tumour virus proteins. Rozenblatt-Rosen O, Deo RC, Padi M, Adelmant G, Calderwood MA, Rolland T, Grace M, Dricot A, Askenazi M, Tavares M, Pevzner SJ, Abderazzaq F, Byrdsong D, Carvunis AR, Chen AA, Cheng J, Correll M, Duarte M, Fan C, Feltkamp MC, Ficarro SB, Franchi R, Garg BK, Gulbahce N, Hao T, Holthaus AM, James R, Korkhin A, Litovchick L, Mar JC, Pak TR, Rabello S, Rubio R, Shen Y, Singh S, Spangle JM, Tasan M, Wanamaker S, Webber JT, Roecklein-Canfield J, Johannsen E, Barabasi AL, Beroukhim R, Kieff E, Cusick ME, Hill DE, Munger K, Marto JA, Quackenbush J, Roth FP, DeCaprio JA, Vidal M. Nature. 2012 Jul 26;487(7408):491-5. 10.1038/nature11288 PubMed 22810586.
Backbone
  Vector backbone: MSCV-N FLAGHA
  Backbone size w/o insert (bp): 8162
  Total vector size (bp): 7121
  Vector type: Mammalian Expression, Retroviral
  Selectable markers: Puromycin
Growth in bacteria
  Bacterial resistance: Ampicillin, 100 μg/mL
  Growth temperature: 37°C
  Growth strain: DH5alpha
  Copy number: Low Copy
Gene/Insert
  Gene/Insert name: BGLF3.5
  Species: H. Herpesvirus 4 (EBV)
  Insert size (bp): 459
  GenBank ID: YP_401724.1
  Entrez Gene: BGLF3.5 (a.k.a. HHV4_BGLF3.5)
  Promoter: PKG
  Tag / fusion protein: Flag (N terminal on backbone); HA (N terminal on backbone)
  Cloning method: Gateway Cloning
  Sequencing primers: 5′ LXSN 5'; 3′ MSCV-N seq. rev
Resource information
  A portion of this plasmid was derived from a plasmid made by: E. Kieff lab
Terms and licenses: Academic/Nonprofit Terms; Industry Terms: Not Available to Industry
Depositor comments: Note that the Gateway cloning reaction has left several vector-based nucleotides in frame with the 3' end of the insert, leaving additional amino acid residues [PTFLYKVVR] fused to the C-terminus of translated protein.
How to cite: MSCV-N BGLF3.5 was a gift from Karl Munger (Addgene plasmid # 37935 ; http://n2t.net/addgene:37935 ; RRID:Addgene_37935)
